>Addgene plasmid #114946 | AT2G14510 A2_pECIA2 | addgene full sequence | sequence record 296606 | Addgene NGS Result
GTAAAACGACGGCCAGTGAATTAATTCGTTGCAGGACAGGATGTGGTGCCCGATGTGACTAGCTCTTTGC
TGCAGGCCGTCCTATCCTCTGGTTCCGATAAGAGACCCAGAACTCCGGCCCCCCACCGCCCACCGCCACC
CCCATACATATGTGGTACGCAAGTAAGAGTGCCTGCGCATGCCCCATGTGCCCCACCAAGAGCTTTGCAT
CCCATACAAGTCCCCAAAGTGGAGAACCGAACCAATTCTTCGCGGGCAGAACAAAAGCTTCTGCACACGT
CTCCACTCGAATTTGGAGCCGGCCGGCGTGTGCAAAAGAGGTGAATCGAACGAAAGACCCGTGTGTAAAG
CCGCGTTTCCAAAATGTATAAAACCGAGAGCATCTGGCCAATGTGCATCAGTTGTGGTCAGCAGCAAAAT
CAAGTGAATCATCTCAGTGCAACTAAAGGGGGGATCCGATCTCAATATGAAGTTATGCATATTACTGGCC
GTCGTGGCCTTTGTTGGCCTCTCGCTCGGGTCTCAAAATCAACAAGGATTCATCAGTTTGGATTGCGGAT
TACCGTCTAAAGAATCTTATATCGAACCATCGAGTAATTTAACATTCATATCAGATGTCAATTTCATCCG
AGGAGGAAAAACTGGTAATATCCAAAATAACTCACGTACAAACTTTATCTTTAAGCCATTCAAGGTTTTG
AGATACTTTCCGGATGGAATTAGAAACTGCTACAGTTTGAGTGTGAAGCAAGGCACAAAGTATCTAATCA
GGACTCTTTTCTATTATGGAAACTATGACGGTCTTAATACTTCTCCGCGATTTGACCTCTTTCTCGGTCC
AAATATTTGGACAAGCGTAGATGTGCTAATAGCGGATGTAGGTGATGGAGTTGTCGAGGAGATCGTTCAC
GTCACAAGGTCTAACATCTTGGACATATGTCTCGTCAAAACAGGGACAAGTACACCAATGATATCAGCCA
TAGAACTAAGACCTTTGCGATATGATACTTATACTGCTCGAACCGGTTCCTTAAAGAGTATGGCGCACTT
CTACTTCACCAATTCAGACGAGGCAATACGTTATCCCGAAGATGTCTATGATCGTGTTTGGATGCCATAT
TCACAACCGGAATGGACTCAAATAAACACAACCCGGAATGTAAGTGGCTTTTCGGATGGCTACAATCCGC
CACAAGGTGTAATTCAGACCGCCTCCATACCCACTAATGGCAGCGAGCCATTGACCTTTACATGGAATTT
GGAATCCTCTGATGACGAAACTTATGCTTACCTTTTCTTTGCTGAGATCCAACAATTAAAGGTCAATGAA
ACTAGGGAATTCAAAATTTTGGCGAATGGTGTTGATTACATTGATTATACTCCATGGAAGTTTGAAGCAA
GAACCTTATCCAACCCTGCACCACTAAAATGCGAGGGAGGGGTATGTCGTGTGCAGCTGTCAAAAACACC
GAAGTCGACTCTACCACCACTAATGAATGCTATAGAGATTTTTAGCGTCATACAATTTCCACAATCGGAC
ACAAATACGGATGAAGTCATTGCTATCAAGAAAATTCAATCAACTTATCAATTGAGTAGAATCAGCTGGC
AGGGCGATCCATGTGTACCTAAACAGTTTTCATGGATGGGTGTAAGCTGCAACGTTATAGATATCTCCAC
ACCACCAAGAATCATCTCATTAGATTTGTCTTTGAGTGGATTAACTGGAGTTATATCGCCTAGCATACAG
AACCTAACTATGCTTCGAGAATTGGATTTATCAAATAACAACTTGACTGGAGAAGTGCCTGAATTTCTAG
CCACTATCAAACCGTTGTTGGTCATACACTTAAGAGGAAACAATCTTAGAGGTTCTGTTCCTCAAGCCCT
TCAAGATAGAGAAAAGAATGATGGTTTAAAACTATTTGTTGATCCAAATATAACGCGGCTGGAGGTGCTG
TTCCAGGGACCAGGGAGCGACAAAACTCACACATGCCCACCGTGCCCAGCACCTGAACTCCTGGGGGGAC
CGTCAGTCTTCCTCTTCCCCCCAAAACCCAAGGACACCCTCATGATCTCCCGGACCCCTGAGGTCACATG
CGTGGTGGTGGACGTGAGCCACGAAGACCCTGAGGTCAAGTTCAACTGGTACGTGGACGGCGTGGAGGTG
CATAATGCCAAGACAAAGCCGCGGGAGGAGCAGTACAACAGCACGTACCGTGTGGTCAGCGTCCTCACCG
TCCTGCACCAGGACTGGCTGAATGGCAAGGAGTACAAGTGCAAGGTCTCCAACAAAGCCCTCCCAGCCCC
CATCGAGAAAACCATCTCCAAAGCCAAAGGGCAGCCCCGAGAACCACAGGTGTACACCCTGCCCCCATCC
CGGGAGGAGATGACCAAGAACCAGGTCAGCCTGACCTGCCTGGTCAAAGGCTTCTATCCCAGCGACATCG
CCGTGGAGTGGGAGAGCAATGGGCAGCCGGAGAACAACTACAAGACCACGCCTCCCGTGCTGGACTCCGA
CGGCTCCTTCTTCCTCTACAGCAAGCTCACCGTGGACAAGAGCAGGTGGCAGCAGGGGAACGTCTTCTCA
TGCTCCGTGATGCATGAGGGTCTGCACAACCACTACACGCAGAAGAGCCTCTCCCTGTCTCCGGGTAAAT
CTAGAGGGCCCTTCGAAGGTAAGCCTATCCCTAACCCTCTCCTCGGTCTCGATTCTACGCGTACCGGTCA
TCATCACCATCACCATTGAGTTTAAACCCGCTGATCAGCCTCGACTGTGCCTTCTAAGGCCTGAGCTCGC
TGATCAGCCTCGATCGAGGATCCAGACATGATAAGATACATTGATGAGTTTGGACAAACCACAACTAGAA
TGCAGTGAAAAAAATGCTTTATTTGTGAAATTTGTGATGCTATTGCTTTATTTGTAACCATTATAAGCTG
CAATAAACAAGTTAACAACAACAATTGCATTCATTTTATGTTTCAGGTTCAGGGGGAGGTGTGGGAGGTT
TTTTAAAGCAAGTAAAACCTCTACAAATGTGGTATGGCTGATTATGATCAGTCGACCTGCAGGCATGCAA
GCTTGGCGTAATCATGGTCATAGCTGTTTCCTGTGTGAAATTGTTATCCGCTCACAATTCCACACAACAT
ACGAGCCGGAAGCATAAAGTGTAAAGCCTGGGGTGCCTAATGAGTGAGCTAACTCACATTAATTGCGTTG
CGCTCACTGCCCGCTTTCCAGTCGGGAAACCTGTCGTGCCAGCTGCATTAATGAATCGGCCAACGCGCGG
GGAGAGGCGGTTTGCGTATTGGGCGCTCTTCCGCTTCCTCGCTCACTGACTCGCTGCGCTCGGTCGTTCG
GCTGCGGCGAGCGGTATCAGCTCACTCAAAGGCGGTAATACGGTTATCCACAGAATCAGGGGATAACGCA
GGAAAGAACATGTGAGCAAAAGGCCAGCAAAAGGCCAGGAACCGTAAAAAGGCCGCGTTGCTGGCGTTTT
TCCATAGGCTCCGCCCCCCTGACGAGCATCACAAAAATCGACGCTCAAGTCAGAGGTGGCGAAACCCGAC
AGGACTATAAAGATACCAGGCGTTTCCCCCTGGAAGCTCCCTCGTGCGCTCTCCTGTTCCGACCCTGCCG
CTTACCGGATACCTGTCCGCCTTTCTCCCTTCGGGAAGCGTGGCGCTTTCTCATAGCTCACGCTGTAGGT
ATCTCAGTTCGGTGTAGGTCGTTCGCTCCAAGCTGGGCTGTGTGCACGAACCCCCCGTTCAGCCCGACCG
CTGCGCCTTATCCGGTAACTATCGTCTTGAGTCCAACCCGGTAAGACACGACTTATCGCCACTGGCAGCA
GCCACTGGTAACAGGATTAGCAGAGCGAGGTATGTAGGCGGTGCTACAGAGTTCTTGAAGTGGTGGCCTA
ACTACGGCTACACTAGAAGAACAGTATTTGGTATCTGCGCTCTGCTGAAGCCAGTTACCTTCGGAAAAAG
AGTTGGTAGCTCTTGATCCGGCAAACAAACCACCGCTGGTAGCGGTGGTTTTTTTGTTTGCAAGCAGCAG
ATTACGCGCAGAAAAAAAGGATCTCAAGAAGATCCTTTGATCTTTTCTACGGGGTCTGACGCTCAGTGGA
ACGAAAACTCACGTTAAGGGATTTTGGTCATGAGATTATCAAAAAGGATCTTCACCTAGATCCTTTTAAA
TTAAAAATGAAGTTTTAAATCAATCTAAAGTATATATGAGTAAACTTGGTCTGACAGTTACCAATGCTTA
ATCAGTGAGGCACCTATCTCAGCGATCTGTCTATTTCGTTCATCCATAGTTGCCTGACTCCCCGTCGTGT
AGATAACTACGATACGGGAGGGCTTACCATCTGGCCCCAGTGCTGCAATGATACCGCGAGACCCACGCTC
ACCGGCTCCAGATTTATCAGCAATAAACCAGCCAGCCGGAAGGGCCGAGCGCAGAAGTGGTCCTGCAACT
TTATCCGCCTCCATCCAGTCTATTAATTGTTGCCGGGAAGCTAGAGTAAGTAGTTCGCCAGTTAATAGTT
TGCGCAACGTTGTTGCCATTGCTACAGGCATCGTGGTGTCACGCTCGTCGTTTGGTATGGCTTCATTCAG
CTCCGGTTCCCAACGATCAAGGCGAGTTACATGATCCCCCATGTTGTGCAAAAAAGCGGTTAGCTCCTTC
GGTCCTCCGATCGTTGTCAGAAGTAAGTTGGCCGCAGTGTTATCACTCATGGTTATGGCAGCACTGCATA
ATTCTCTTACTGTCATGCCATCCGTAAGATGCTTTTCTGTGACTGGTGAGTACTCAACCAAGTCATTCTG
AGAATAGTGTATGCGGCGACCGAGTTGCTCTTGCCCGGCGTCAATACGGGATAATACCGCGCCACATAGC
AGAACTTTAAAAGTGCTCATCATTGGAAAACGTTCTTCGGGGCGAAAACTCTCAAGGATCTTACCGCTGT
TGAGATCCAGTTCGATGTAACCCACTCGTGCACCCAACTGATCTTCAGCATCTTTTACTTTCACCAGCGT
TTCTGGGTGAGCAAAAACAGGAAGGCAAAATGCCGCAAAAAAGGGAATAAGGGCGACACGGAAATGTTGA
ATACTCATACTCTTCCTTTTTCAATATTATTGAAGCATTTATCAGGGTTATTGTCTCATGAGCGGATACA
TATTTGAATGTATTTAGAAAAATAAACAAATAGGGGTTCCGCGCACATTTCCCCGAAAAGTGCCACCTGA
CGTCTAAGAAACCATTATTATCATGACATTAACCTATAAAAATAGGCGTATCACGAGGCCCTTTCGTCTC
GCGCGTTTCGGTGATGACGGTGAAAACCTCTGACACATGCAGCTCCCGGAGACGGTCACAGCTTGTCTGT
AAGCGGATGCCGGGAGCAGACAAGCCCGTCAGGGCGCGTCAGCGGGTGTTGGCGGGTGTCGGGGCTGGCT
TAACTATGCGGCATCAGAGCAGATTGTACTGAGAGTGCACCATATGCGGTGTGAAATACCGCACAGATGC
GTAAGGAGAAAATACCGCATCAGGCGCCATTCGCCATTCAGGCTGCGCAACTGTTGGGAAGGGCGATCGG
TGCGGGCCTCTTCGCTATTACGCCAGCTGGCGAAAGGGGGATGTGCTGCAAGGCGATTAAGTTGGGTAAC
GCCAGGGTTTTCCCAGTCACGACGTT
Features (pLannotate 1.2.2; 18 found; start..end, strand, type, name):
     23..449     +  promoter       MT promoter: Drosophila metallothionein promoter
    467..520     +  sig_peptide    BiP signal sequence: Drosophila BiP signal sequence
    479..1948    +  CDS            Y2451_ARATH (fragment): Experimental evidence at protein level: Swiss-Prot protein existence level 1. From Arabidopsis thaliana (Mouse-ear cress).
   1979..2659    +  CDS            IGHG1 (fragment): IGHG1_HUMAN - Experimental evidence at protein level: Swiss-Prot protein existence level 1. Constant region of immunoglobulin heavy chains. Immunoglobulins, also known as antibodies, are membrane-bound or secreted glycoproteins produced by B lymphocytes. In the recognition phase of humoral immunity, the membrane-bound immunoglobulins serve as receptors which, upon binding of a specific antigen, trigger the clonal expansion and differentiation of B lymphocytes into immunoglobulins- secreting plasma cells. Secreted immunoglobulins mediate the effector phase of humoral immunity, which results in
   2678..2719    +  CDS            V5 tag: epitope tag from simian virus 5
   2819..2953    -  polyA_signal   SV40 poly(A) signal: SV40 polyadenylation signal
   2976..3060    -  CDS            large T antigen (fragment): large T antigen from SV40 (simian virus 40)
   3060..3084    +  misc_feature   MCS (fragment): pUC18/19 multiple cloning site
   3121..3137    -  protein_bind   lac operator: The lac repressor binds to the lac operator to inhibit transcription in E. coli. This inhibition can be relieved by adding lactose or isopropyl-β-D-thiogalactopyranoside (IPTG). lac repressor encoded by lacI
   3145..3175    -  promoter       lac promoter: promoter for the E. coli lac operon
   3190..3211    -  protein_bind   CAP binding site: CAP binding activates transcription in the presence of cAMP. E. coli catabolite activator protein
   3224..3316    -  CDS            lacI (fragment): lac repressor; lacI; The lac repressor binds to the lac operator to inhibit transcription in E. coli. This inhibition can be relieved by adding lactose or isopropyl-β-D-thiogalactopyranoside (IPTG).
   3499..4087    -  rep_origin     ori: high-copy-number ColE1/pMB1/pBR322/pUC origin of replication
   4258..5118    -  CDS            AmpR: β-lactamase; bla; confers resistance to ampicillin, carbenicillin, and related antibiotics
   5119..5223    -  promoter       AmpR promoter: bla
   5318..5353    +  CDS            rop (fragment): Rop protein, which maintains plasmids at low copy number; rop
   5455..5554    +  misc_feature   bom (fragment): basis of mobility region from pBR322
   5560..21      -  CDS            lacZα (fragment) (across the origin): LacZα fragment of β-galactosidase; lacZ fragment
