[The description below was written by a language model from this plasmid's Addgene catalogue record and pLannotate feature annotations shown in this document.]
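Description:
AT2G14510 A2_pECIA2 is an insect-cell expression plasmid built on the pECIA2 backbone and designed to produce a secreted "bait" protein in Drosophila cell culture. It is maintained in E. coli as a high-copy plasmid through a ColE1/pUC-type origin and selected with ampicillin via the β-lactamase gene. The remaining bacterial annotations (fragments of lacZα, lacI, rop and bom, plus lac promoter/operator elements and a partial pUC multiple cloning site) are backbone remnants with no stated role in the design. No marker for selection in insect cells appears in the record or the feature table.

The expression cassette is driven by the Drosophila metallothionein promoter, which is induced by adding copper sulfate. Downstream, a Drosophila BiP signal sequence directs the product into the secretory pathway. It is followed by the extracellular domain of the Arabidopsis thaliana leucine-rich repeat receptor kinase encoded by AT2G14510, inserted by ligation-independent cloning. This ectodomain is fused at its C terminus to a human IgG1 Fc region, a V5 epitope and a hexahistidine tag, and the transcript ends at an SV40 polyadenylation signal. The automated annotation detects the Fc fragment and V5 tag but does not call the His tag, which is recorded only in the catalogue fields. The tags would allow capture, detection and purification of the secreted protein.

The construct is intended to be paired with the corresponding prey vector in pECIA14, and it belongs to a collection used to map extracellular interactions among Arabidopsis LRR receptor kinases.
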