Addgene plasmid #114946: AT2G14510 A2_pECIA2
Purpose: Bait vector AT2G14510 A2_pECIA2 should be used with prey vector AT2G14510 A2_pECIA14.
Depositing lab: Youssef Belkhadir. Depositing organization: Gregor Mendel Institute of Molecular Plant Biology. Publication: An extracellular network of Arabidopsis leucine-rich repeat receptor kinases. Smakowska-Luzan E, Mott GA, Parys K, Stegmann M, Howton TC, Layeghifard M, Neuhold J, Lehner A, Kong J, Grunwald K, Weinberger N, Satbhai SB, Mayer D, Busch W, Madalinski M, Stolt-Bergner P, Provart NJ, Mukhtar MS, Zipfel C, Desveaux D, Guttman DS, Belkhadir Y. Nature. 2018 Jan 18;553(7688):342-346. doi: 10.1038/nature25184. Epub 2018 Jan 10. PubMed 29320478.
Backbone
  Vector backbone: pECIA2
  Backbone manufacturer: Chris Garcia (Addgene plasmid # 47032)
  Vector type: Insect Expression
Growth in bacteria
  Bacterial resistance: Ampicillin, 100 μg/mL
  Growth temperature: 37°C
  Growth strain: DH5alpha
  Copy number: High Copy
Gene/Insert
  Gene/Insert name: AT2G14510
  Species: A. thaliana (mustard weed)
  Entrez Gene: AT2G14510 (a.k.a. AT2G14510, T13P21.11, T13P21_11)
  Promoter: Metallothionein (Copper-Inducible)
  Tag / fusion protein: Fc, V5 and hexahistidine tags (C terminal on backbone)
  Cloning method: Ligation Independent Cloning
Terms and licenses: Academic/Nonprofit Terms; Industry Terms: Not Available to Industry
Depositor comments: Plasmid for secreted expression in Drosophila cell culture by induction via CuSO4. Insert is an extracellular domain of indicated LRR-RK, C-terminally tagged with Fc, V5 and hexahistidine tags. Insert Protein Sequence: SQNQQGFISLDCGLPSKESYIEPSSNLTFISDVNFIRGGKTGNIQNNSRTNFIFKPFKVLRYFPDGIRNCYSLSVKQGTKYLIRTLFYYGNYDGLNTSPRFDLFLGPNIWTSVDVLIADVGDGVVEEIVHVTRSNILDICLVKTGTSTPMISAIELRPLRYDTYTARTGSLKSMAHFYFTNSDEAIRYPEDVYDRVWMPYSQPEWTQINTTRNVSGFSDGYNPPQGVIQTASIPTNGSEPLTFTWNLESSDDETYAYLFFAEIQQLKVNETREFKILANGVDYIDYTPWKFEARTLSNPAPLKCEGGVCRVQLSKTPKSTLPPLMNAIEIFSVIQFPQSDTNTDEVIAIKKIQSTYQLSRISWQGDPCVPKQFSWMGVSCNVIDISTPPRIISLDLSLSGLTGVISPSIQNLTMLRELDLSNNNLTGEVPEFLATIKPLLVIHLRGNNLRGSVPQALQDREKNDGLKLFVDPNITR
How to cite: AT2G14510 A2_pECIA2 was a gift from Youssef Belkhadir (Addgene plasmid # 114946 ; http://n2t.net/addgene:114946 ; RRID:Addgene_114946)
